>Addgene plasmid #231237 | pCS2-NES-Myc(340-439)-GFP-IRES-mCherry (NES-DBD) | addgene full sequence | sequence record 459172 | Addgene NGS Result
CGCCATTCTGCCTGGGGACGTCGGAGCAAGCTTGATTTAGGTGACACTATAGAATACAAGCTACTTGTTC
TTTTTGCGGATCCCGCCACCATGCTGCCCCCCCTGGAGCGCCTGACCCTGCGAAAATGCACCAGCCCCAG
GTCCTCGGACACCGAGGAGAATGTCAAGAGGCGAACACACAACGTCTTGGAGCGCCAGAGGAGGAACGAG
CTAAAACGGAGCTTTTTTGCCCTGCGTGACCAGATCCCGGAGTTGGAAAACAATGAAAAGGCCCCCAAGG
TAGTTATCCTTAAAAAAGCCACAGCATACATCCTGTCCGTCCAAGCAGAGGAGCAAAAGCTCATTTCTGA
AGAGGACTTGTTGCGGAAACGACGAGAACAGTTGAAACACAAACTTGAACAGCTACGGAACTCTTGTGCG
GGAGGCGGAGGCAGCATGGTGAGCAAGGGCGCCGAGCTGTTCACCGGCATCGTGCCCATCCTGATCGAGC
TGAATGGCGATGTGAATGGCCACAAGTTCAGCGTGAGCGGCGAGGGCGAGGGCGATGCCACCTACGGCAA
GCTGACCCTGAAGTTCATCTGCACCACCGGCAAGCTGCCTGTGCCCTGGCCCACCCTGGTGACCACCCTG
AGCTACGGCGTGCAGTGCTTCTCACGCTACCCCGATCACATGAAGCAGCACGACTTCTTCAAGAGCGCCA
TGCCTGAGGGCTACATCCAGGAGCGCACCATCTTCTTCGAGGATGACGGCAACTACAAGTCGCGCGCCGA
GGTGAAGTTCGAGGGCGATACCCTGGTGAATCGCATCGAGCTGACCGGCACCGATTTCAAGGAGGATGGC
AACATCCTGGGCAATAAGATGGAGTACAACTACAACGCCCACAATGTGTACATCATGACCGACAAGGCCA
AGAATGGCATCAAGGTGAACTTCAAGATCCGCCACAACATCGAGGATGGCAGCGTGCAGCTGGCCGACCA
CTACCAGCAGAATACCCCCATCGGCGATGGCCCTGTGCTGCTGCCCGATAACCACTACCTGTCCACCCAG
AGCGCCCTGTCCAAGGACCCCAACGAGAAGCGCGATCACATGATCTACTTCGGCTTCGTGACCGCCGCCG
CCATCACCCACGGCATGGATGAGCTGTACAAGTGATCTAGAGCCCCTCTCCCTCCCCCCCCCCTAACGTT
ACTGGCCGAAGCCGCTTGGAATAAGGCCGGTGTGCGTTTGTCTATATGTTATTTTCCACCATATTGCCGT
CTTTTGGCAATGTGAGGGCCCGGAAACCTGGCCCTGTCTTCTTGACGAGCATTCCTAGGGGTCTTTCCCC
TCTCGCCAAAGGAATGCAAGGTCTGTTGAATGTCGTGAAGGAAGCAGTTCCTCTGGAAGCTTCTTGAAGA
CAAACAACGTCTGTAGCGACCCTTTGCAGGCAGCGGAACCCCCCACCTGGCGACAGGTGCCTCTGCGGCC
AAAAGCCACGTGTATAAGATACACCTGCAAAGGCGGCACAACCCCAGTGCCACGTTGTGAGTTGGATAGT
TGTGGAAAGAGTCAAATGGCTCTCCTCAAGCGTATTCAACAAGGGGCTGAAGGATGCCCAGAAGGTACCC
CATTGTATGGGATCTGATCTGGGGCCTCGGTGCACATGCTTTACATGTGTTTAGTCGAGGTTAAAAAAAC
GTCTAGGCCCCCCGAACCACGGGGACGTGGTTTTCCTTTGAAAAACACGATAATACCTCCGGAATGGTGA
GCAAGGGCGAGGAGGATAACATGGCCATCATCAAGGAGTTCATGCGCTTCAAGGTGCACATGGAGGGCTC
CGTGAACGGCCACGAGTTCGAGATCGAGGGCGAGGGCGAGGGCCGCCCCTACGAGGGCACCCAGACCGCC
AAGCTGAAGGTGACCAAGGGTGGCCCCCTGCCCTTCGCCTGGGACATCCTGTCCCCTCAGTTCATGTACG
GCTCCAAGGCCTACGTGAAGCACCCCGCCGACATCCCCGACTACTTGAAGCTGTCCTTCCCCGAGGGCTT
CAAGTGGGAGCGCGTGATGAACTTCGAGGACGGCGGCGTGGTGACCGTGACCCAGGACTCCTCCCTGCAG
GACGGCGAGTTCATCTACAAGGTGAAGCTGCGCGGCACCAACTTCCCCTCCGACGGCCCCGTAATGCAGA
AGAAAACCATGGGCTGGGAGGCCTCCTCCGAGCGGATGTACCCCGAGGACGGCGCCCTGAAGGGCGAGAT
CAAGCAGAGGCTGAAGCTGAAGGACGGCGGCCACTACGACGCTGAGGTCAAGACCACCTACAAGGCCAAG
AAGCCCGTGCAGCTGCCCGGCGCCTACAACGTCAACATCAAGTTGGACATCACCTCCCACAACGAGGACT
ACACCATCGTGGAACAGTACGAACGCGCCGAGGGCCGCCACTCCACCGGCGGCATGGACGAGCTGTACAA
GTGATCTAGAACTATAGTGAGTCGTATTACGTAGATCCAGACATGATAAGATACATTGATGAGTTTGGAC
AAACCACAACTAGAATGCAGTGAAAAAAATGCTTTATTTGTGAAATTTGTGATGCTATTGCTTTATTTGT
AACCATTATAAGCTGCAATAAACAAGTTAACAACAACAATTGCATTCATTTTATGTTTCAGGTTCAGGGG
GAGGTGTGGGAGGTTTTTTAATTCGCGGCCGCGGCGCCAATGCATTGGGCCCGGTACCCAGCTTTTGTTC
CCTTTAGTGAGGGTTAATTGCGCGCTTGGCGTAATCATGGTCATAGCTGTTTCCTGTGTGAAATTGTTAT
CCGCTCACAATTCCACACAACATACGAGCCGGGAGCATAAAGTGTAAAGCCTGGGGTGCCTAATGAGTGA
GCTAACTCACATTAATTGCGTTGCGCTCACTGCCCGCTTTCCAGTCGGGAAACCTGTCGTGCCAGCTGCA
TTAATGAATCGGCCAACGCGCGGGGAGAGGCGGTTTGCGTATTGGGCGCTCTTCCGCTTCCTCGCTCACT
GACTCGCTGCGCTCGGTCGTTCGGCTGCGGCGAGCGGTATCAGCTCACTCAAAGGCGGTAATACGGTTAT
CCACAGAATCAGGGGATAACGCAGGAAAGAACATGTGAGCAAAAGGCCAGCAAAAGGCCAGGAACCGTAA
AAAGGCCGCGTTGCTGGCGTTTTTCCATAGGCTCCGCCCCCCTGACGAGCATCACAAAAATCGACGCTCA
AGTCAGAGGTGGCGAAACCCGACAGGACTATAAAGATACCAGGCGTTTCCCCCTGGAAGCTCCCTCGTGC
GCTCTCCTGTTCCGACCCTGCCGCTTACCGGATACCTGTCCGCCTTTCTCCCTTCGGGAAGCGTGGCGCT
TTCTCATAGCTCACGCTGTAGGTATCTCAGTTCGGTGTAGGTCGTTCGCTCCAAGCTGGGCTGTGTGCAC
GAACCCCCCGTTCAGCCCGACCGCTGCGCCTTATCCGGTAACTATCGTCTTGAGTCCAACCCGGTAAGAC
ACGACTTATCGCCACTGGCAGCAGCCACTGGTAACAGGATTAGCAGAGCGAGGTATGTAGGCGGTGCTAC
AGAGTTCTTGAAGTGGTGGCCTAACTACGGCTACACTAGAAGAACAGTATTTGGTATCTGCGCTCTGCTG
AAGCCAGTTACCTTCGGAAAAAGAGTTGGTAGCTCTTGATCCGGCAAACAAACCACCGCTGGTAGCGGTG
GTTTTTTTGTTTGCAAGCAGCAGATTACGCGCAGAAAAAAAGGATCTCAAGAAGATCCTTTGATCTTTTC
TACGGGGTCTGACGCTCAGTGGAACGAAAACTCACGTTAAGGGATTTTGGTCATGAGATTATCAAAAAGG
ATCTTCACCTAGATCCTTTTAAATTAAAAATGAAGTTTTAAATCAATCTAAAGTATATATGAGTAAACTT
GGTCTGACAGTTACCAATGCTTAATCAGTGAGGCACCTATCTCAGCGATCTGTCTATTTCGTTCATCCAT
AGTTGCCTGACTCCCCGTCGTGTAGATAACTACGATACGGGAGGGCTTACCATCTGGCCCCAGTGCTGCA
ATGATACCGCGAGACCCACGCTCACCGGCTCCAGATTTATCAGCAATAAACCAGCCAGCCGGAAGGGCCG
AGCGCAGAAGTGGTCCTGCAACTTTATCCGCCTCCATCCAGTCTATTAATTGTTGCCGGGAAGCTAGAGT
AAGTAGTTCGCCAGTTAATAGTTTGCGCAACGTTGTTGCCATTGCTACAGGCATCGTGGTGTCACGCTCG
TCGTTTGGTATGGCTTCATTCAGCTCCGGTTCCCAACGATCAAGGCGAGTTACATGATCCCCCATGTTGT
GCAAAAAAGCGGTTAGCTCCTTCGGTCCTCCGATCGTTGTCAGAAGTAAGTTGGCCGCAGTGTTATCACT
CATGGTTATGGCAGCACTGCATAATTCTCTTACTGTCATGCCATCCGTAAGATGCTTTTCTGTGACTGGT
GAGTACTCAACCAAGTCATTCTGAGAATAGTGTATGCGGCGACCGAGTTGCTCTTGCCCGGCGTCAATAC
GGGATAATACCGCGCCACATAGCAGAACTTTAAAAGTGCTCATCATTGGAAAACGTTCTTCGGGGCGAAA
ACTCTCAAGGATCTTACCGCTGTTGAGATCCAGTTCGATGTAACCCACTCGTGCACCCAACTGATCTTCA
GCATCTTTTACTTTCACCAGCGTTTCTGGGTGAGCAAAAACAGGAAGGCAAAATGCCGCAAAAAAGGGAA
TAAGGGCGACACGGAAATGTTGAATACTCATACTCTTCCTTTTTCAATATTATTGAAGCATTTATCAGGG
TTATTGTCTCATGAGCGGATACATATTTGAATGTATTTAGAAAAATAAACAAATAGGGGTTCCGCGCACA
TTTCCCCGAAAAGTGCCACCTAAATTGTAAGCGTTAATATTTTGTTAAAATTCGCGTTAAATTTTTGTTA
AATCAGCTCATTTTTTAACCAATAGGCCGAAATCGGCAAAATCCCTTATAAATCAAAAGAATAGACCGAG
ATAGGGT
[37 nt withheld, positions 5048-5084]
AAAGAACGTGGACTCCAACGTCAAAGG
[49 nt withheld, positions 5112-5160]
T
[91 nt withheld, positions 5162-5252]
G
[124 nt withheld, positions 5254-5377]
CCCATTCGCCATTCAGGCTGCGCAACTGTTGGGAAGGGCGATCGGTGCGGGCCTCTTCGCTATTACGCCA
GTCGACCGCCAATTCAATATGGCGTATATGGACTCATGCCAATTCAATATGGTGGATCTGGACCTGTGCC
AATTCAATATGGCGTATATGGACTCGTGCCAATTCAATATGGTGGATCTGGACCCCAGCCAATTCAATAT
GGCGGACTTGGCACCATGCCAATTCAATATGGCGGACCTGGCACTGTGCCAACTGGGGAGGGGTCTACTT
GGCACGGTGCCAAGTTTGAGGAGGGGTCTTGGCCCTGTGCCAAGTCCGCCATATTGAATTGGCATGGTGC
CAATAATGGCGGCCATATTGGCTATATGCCAGGATCAATATATAGGCAATATCCAATATGGCCCTATGCC
AATATGGCTATTGGCCAGGTTCAATACTATGTATTGGCCCTATGCCATATAGTATTCCATATATGGGTTT
TCCTATTGACGTAGATAGCCCCTCCCAATGGGCGGTCCCATATACCATATATGGGGCTTCCTAATACCGC
CCATAGCCACTCCCCCATTGACGTCAATGGTCTCTATATATGGTCTTTCCTATTGACGTCATATGGGCGG
TCCTATTGACGTATATGGCGCCTCCCCCATTGACGTCAATTACGGTAAATGGCCCGCCTGGCTCAATGCC
CATTGACGTCAATAGGACCACCCACCATTGACGTCAATGGGATGGCTCATTGCCCATTCATATCCGTTCT
CACGCCCCCTATTGACGTCAATGACGGTAAATGGCCCACTTGGCAGTACATCAATATCTATTAATAGTAA
CTTGGCAAGTACATTACTATTGGAAGTACGCCAGGGTACATTGGCAGTACTCCCATTGACGTCAATGGCG
GTAAATGGCCCGCGATGGCTGCCAAGTACATCCCCATTGACGTCAATGGGGAGGGGCAATGACGCAAATG
GGCGTTCCATTGACGTAAATGGGCGGTAGGCGTGCCTAATGGGAGGTCTATATAAGCAATGCTCGTTTAG
GGAAC
Features (pLannotate 1.2.2; 20 found; start..end, strand, type, name):
     35..53      +  promoter       SP6 promoter: promoter for bacteriophage SP6 RNA polymerase
     94..120     +  CDS            NES: nuclear export signal from the HIV Rev protein (Fischer et al., 1995)
    124..363     +  CDS            N-MYC2 (fragment): MYC2_MARMO - Protein inferred from homology: Swiss-Prot protein existence level 3. From Marmota monax (Woodchuck).
    331..360     +  CDS            Myc: Myc (human c-Myc proto-oncogene) epitope tag
    436..1155    +  CDS            AcGFP1: Aequorea coerulescens GFP mammalian codon-optimized
   1163..1735    +  misc_feature   IRES: internal ribosome entry site (IRES) of the encephalomyocarditis virus (EMCV)
   1744..2451    +  CDS            mCherry: mCherry is a basic (constitutively fluorescent) red fluorescent protein published in 2004, derived from Discosoma sp.. It is reported to be a very rapidly-maturing monomer with low acid sensitivity.
   2462..2479    -  promoter       T7 promoter (fragment): promoter for bacteriophage T7 RNA polymerase
   2484..2618    -  polyA_signal   SV40 poly(A) signal: SV40 polyadenylation signal
   2731..2749    -  promoter       T3 promoter: promoter for bacteriophage T3 RNA polymerase
   2794..2810    -  protein_bind   lac operator: The lac repressor binds to the lac operator to inhibit transcription in E. coli. This inhibition can be relieved by adding lactose or isopropyl-β-D-thiogalactopyranoside (IPTG). lac repressor encoded by lacI
   2818..2848    -  promoter       lac promoter: promoter for the E. coli lac operon
   2863..2884    -  protein_bind   CAP binding site: CAP binding activates transcription in the presence of cAMP. E. coli catabolite activator protein
   2897..2989    -  CDS            lacI (fragment): lac repressor; lacI; The lac repressor binds to the lac operator to inhibit transcription in E. coli. This inhibition can be relieved by adding lactose or isopropyl-β-D-thiogalactopyranoside (IPTG).
   3172..3760    -  rep_origin     ori: high-copy-number ColE1/pMB1/pBR322/pUC origin of replication
   3931..4791    -  CDS            AmpR: β-lactamase; bla; confers resistance to ampicillin, carbenicillin, and related antibiotics
   4792..4896    -  promoter       AmpR promoter: bla
   4949..5377    -  rep_origin     f1 ori (sequence partly withheld): f1 bacteriophage origin of replication; arrow indicates direction of (+) strand synthesis
   5382..5448    -  CDS            lacZα (fragment): LacZα fragment of β-galactosidase; lacZ fragment
   5455..6432    +  promoter       CMV IE94 promoter: enhancer/promoter region of simian cytomegalovirus major immediate early transcription unit IE94
