[The description below was written by a language model from this plasmid's Addgene catalogue record and pLannotate feature annotations shown in this document.]
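Description:
pCS2-NES-Myc(340-439)-GFP-IRES-mCherry (NES-DBD) is a 6.4 kb mammalian expression plasmid built on the pCS2-GFP-IRES-mCherry backbone and intended for transient transfection. It is maintained in E. coli at high copy through a ColE1/pUC-type origin with ampicillin selection (AmpR under its own bla promoter). It also carries an f1 origin and remnants of lac/lacZα cloning sequences. Expression in mammalian cells is driven by the simian cytomegalovirus IE94 enhancer/promoter typical of pCS2 vectors and terminated by an SV40 polyadenylation signal. An SP6 promoter lies just upstream of the coding region, and T7 and T3 promoter sequences sit downstream in the opposite orientation.

The payload is a bicistronic stability reporter. The first cistron encodes an N-terminal HIV Rev-type nuclear export signal fused to the DNA-binding domain of human MYC (residues 340-439, numbered according to the c-myc 2 isoform), followed by a GFP annotated as AcGFP1. The automated annotation labels the MYC segment as a woodchuck N-MYC2 homologue and flags an internal "Myc epitope tag". Both calls most likely reflect the native human MYC C-terminal sequence rather than separate added elements. An EMCV IRES then directs independent translation of mCherry from the same transcript.

Because both fluorescent proteins arise from one mRNA, mCherry serves as an internal control for transfection and expression level. The GFP-to-mCherry ratio therefore reports the stability of the MYC fragment fusion. The NES is meant to direct the DNA-binding domain out of the nucleus, so the construct can be used to ask how localisation affects turnover of this domain, in the context of work on orphan protein quality control.
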