Addgene plasmid #231237: pCS2-NES-Myc(340-439)-GFP-IRES-mCherry (NES-DBD)
Purpose: MYC stability reporter construct of the DNA-binding-domain (residues 340-439) fused to an N-terminal NES for transient expression in mammalian cells
Depositing lab: Michael Rape. Depositing organization: University of California, Berkeley. Publication: Orphan quality control shapes network dynamics and gene expression. Mark KG, Kolla S, Aguirre JD, Garshott DM, Schmitt S, Haakonsen DL, Xu C, Kater L, Kempf G, Martinez-Gonzalez B, Akopian D, See SK, Thoma NH, Rape M. Cell. 2023 Aug 3;186(16):3460-3475.e23. doi: 10.1016/j.cell.2023.06.015. Epub 2023 Jul 20. PubMed 37478862.
Backbone
  Vector backbone: pCS2-GFP-IRES-mCherry
  Vector type: Mammalian Expression
Growth in bacteria
  Bacterial resistance: Ampicillin, 100 μg/mL
  Growth temperature: 37°C
  Growth strain: DH5alpha
  Copy number: High Copy
Gene/Insert
  Gene/Insert name: MYC (alt names: c-myc 2; NES-DBD)
  Species: H. sapiens (human)
  Mutation: NES fused to the DNA-binding-domain of MYC (residues 340-439); numbering based on sequence for c-myc 2
  Entrez Gene: MYC (a.k.a. MRTL, MYCC, bHLHe39, c-Myc)
  Cloning method: Gibson Cloning
Terms and licenses: Academic/Nonprofit Terms; Industry Terms: Not Available to Industry
Depositor comments: Myc numbering is based on sequence for c-myc 2.
How to cite: pCS2-NES-Myc(340-439)-GFP-IRES-mCherry (NES-DBD) was a gift from Michael Rape (Addgene plasmid # 231237 ; http://n2t.net/addgene:231237 ; RRID:Addgene_231237)
